>Addgene plasmid #203846 | pAAV-hSyn-Flex-mRuby3-2A | addgene full sequence | sequence record 403522 | Addgene NGS Result
CCTGCAGGCAGCTGCGCGCTCGCTCGCTCACTGAGGCCGCCCGGGCGTCGGGCGACCTTTGGTCGCCCGG
CCTCAGTGAGCGAGCGAGCGCGCAGAGAGGGAGTGGCCAACTCCATCACTAGGGGTTCCTGCGGCCGCAC
GCGTCTGCAGAGGGCCCTGCGTATGAGTGCAAGTGGGTTTTAGGACCAGGATGAGGCGGGGTGGGGGTGC
CTACCTGACGACCGACCCCGACCCACTGGACAAGCACCCAACCCCCATTCCCCAAATTGCGCATCCCCTA
TCAGAGAGGGGGAGGGGAAACAGGATGCGGCGAGGCGCGTGCGCACTGCCAGCTTCAGCACCGCGGACAG
TGCCTTCGCCCCCGCCTGGCGGCGCGCGCCACCGCCGCCTCAGCACTGAAGGCGCGCTGACGTCACTCGC
CGGTCCCCCGCAAACTCCCCTTCCCGGCCACCTTGGTCGCGTCCGCGCCGCCGCCGGCCCAGCCGGACCG
CACCACGCGAGGCGCGAGATAGGGGGGCACGGGCGCGACCATCTGCGCTGCGGCGCCGGCGACTCAGCGC
TGCCTCAGTCTGCGGTGGGCAGCGGAGGAGTCGTGTCGTGCCTGAGAGCGCAGACGCGTGGACGGTACCC
TTCAGGTCGACGTCGATAACTTCGTATAGCATACATTATACGAAGTTATCCGAATCGCAATAACTTCGTA
TAGGATACTTTATACGAAGTTATTTGGCGCGCCGCTAGCTTTCAGAATTCTGGACCTGGATTGCTTTCTA
CATCCCCAGCCAGTTTGAGTAAATCAAAGTTAAGAGTTTGTTTGACAGGAGCGACAATTTTGGATCCCTT
ATAAAGTTCATCCATACCACCACCAAGATTGGAGTACTTGGCAACTGCGACTTCGCGTTGTACTACGTAC
GTTTCATTGTCACTTTCCTCTATCCTTTCCAGGCGGTGATCAACGGCATGGACACCGGGCATCTTGATGT
TCCCGACGGTCTTTTTTGACCTGTAAGTTGTTACGAAATTGCAATGCAGATGGCCACCACCATCAACTTT
CAGTGCAATATCAGTGTATCCCCTCAGACCACCATCTGCTGGATACATCATCTCTGTATTAGGCTCCCAA
CCCTTGGTCTTCTTCTGCATCACGGGACCATTGGAGGGAAAGTTTACCCCTCTGACTTTGACGTTGTAAA
CGAGTTCGCCATCCTCAAGGCTGGTGTCCTGCGTGACGGTGACGACTCCACCATCTTCGTATCTCGTAAC
TCTTTCCCAAGTAAAACCCTCAGGAAAGGACTGTTTAAAGAAATCAGGAATGTCTGCCGGGTACTTGATA
AAAGTACGGCTGCCATACATGAACGACGTGGCAAGAATGTCAAAGGCAAATGGCAGGGGTCCTCCCTCGA
TGACTTTGATCCTCATGGTTTGCACTCCCTCGTACGGCCTGCCTTCTCCTTCACCTGTGCATTTGAATTG
GTGGCCGTTGACCGAACCTTCCATGACCACCTTCATACGCATATTTTCCTTGATCAGCTCTTCGCCCTTA
GACACCATGGTGGCGGCGCGCCAACCTGGCCGGCCTTGATAACTTCGTATAATGTATGCTATACGAAGTT
ATCCGAATCGCAATAACTTCGTATAAAGTATCCTATACGAAGTTATCGAAGATCATCAAGCTTATCGATA
ATCAACCTCTGGATTACAAAATTTGTGAAAGATTGACTGGTATTCTTAACTATGTTGCTCCTTTTACGCT
ATGTGGATACGCTGCTTTAATGCCTTTGTATCATGCTATTGCTTCCCGTATGGCTTTCATTTTCTCCTCC
TTGTATAAATCCTGGTTGCTGTCTCTTTATGAGGAGTTGTGGCCCGTTGTCAGGCAACGTGGCGTGGTGT
GCACTGTGTTTGCTGACGCAACCCCCACTGGTTGGGGCATTGCCACCACCTGTCAGCTCCTTTCCGGGAC
TTTCGCTTTCCCCCTCCCTATTGCCACGGCGGAACTCATCGCCGCCTGCCTTGCCCGCTGCTGGACAGGG
GCTCGGCTGTTGGGCACTGACAATTCCGTGGTGTTGTCGGGGAAATCATCGTCCTTTCCTTGGCTGCTCG
CCTATGTTGCCACCTGGATTCTGCGCGGGACGTCCTTCTGCTACGTCCCTTCGGCCCTCAATCCAGCGGA
CCTTCCTTCCCGCGGCCTGCTGCCGGCTCTGCGGCCTCTTCCGCGTCTTCGCCTTCGCCCTCAGACGAGT
CGGATCTCCCTTTGGGCCGCCTCCCCGCATCGATACCGAGCGCTGCTCGAGAGATCGATCTGCCTCGACT
GTGCCTTCTAGTTGCCAGCCATCTGTTGTTTGCCCCTCCCCCGTGCCTTCCTTGACCCTGGAAGGTGCCA
CTCCCACTGTCCTTTCCTAATAAAATGAGGAAATTGCATCGCATTGTCTGAGTAGGTGTCATTCTATTCT
GGGGGGTGGGGTGGGGCAGGACAGCAAGGGGGAGGATTGGGAAGACAATAGCAGGCATGCTGGGGACACG
TGCGGACCGAGCGGCCGCAGGAACCCCTAGTGATGGAGTTGGCCACTCCCTCTCTGCGCGCTCGCTCGCT
CACTGAGGCCGGGCGACCAAAGGTCGCCCGACGCCCGGGCTTTGCCCGGGCGGCCTCAGTGAGCGAGCGA
GCGCGCAGCTGCCTGCAGGGGCGCCTGATGCGGTATTTTCTCCTTACGCATCTGTGCGGTATTTCACACC
GCATA
[95 nt withheld, positions 2736-2830]
T
[46 nt withheld, positions 2832-2877]
C
[141 nt withheld, positions 2879-3019]
CCTTTGACGTTGGAGTCCACGTTCTTT
[37 nt withheld, positions 3047-3083]
ACTCTATCTCGGGCTATTCTTTTGATTTATAAGGGATTTTGCCGATTTCGGTCTATTGGTTAAAAAATGA
GCTGATTTAACAAAAATTTAACGCGAATTTTAACAAAATATTAACGTTTACAATTTTATGGTGCACTCTC
AGTACAATCTGCTCTGATGCCGCATAGTTAAGCCAGCCCCGACACCCGCCAACACCCGCTGACGCGCCCT
GACGGGCTTGTCTGCTCCCGGCATCCGCTTACAGACAAGCTGTGACCGTCTCCGGGAGCTGCATGTGTCA
GAGGTTTTCACCGTCATCACCGAAACGCGCGAGACGAAAGGGCCTCGTGATACGCCTATTTTTATAGGTT
AATGTCATGATAATAATGGTTTCTTAGACGTCAGGTGGCACTTTTCGGGGAAATGTGCGCGGAACCCCTA
TTTGTTTATTTTTCTAAATACATTCAAATATGTATCCGCTCATGAGACAATAACCCTGATAAATGCTTCA
ATAATATTGAAAAAGGAAGAGTATGAGTATTCAACATTTCCGTGTCGCCCTTATTCCCTTTTTTGCGGCA
TTTTGCCTTCCTGTTTTTGCTCACCCAGAAACGCTGGTGAAAGTAAAAGATGCTGAAGATCAGTTGGGTG
CACGAGTGGGTTACATCGAACTGGATCTCAACAGCGGTAAGATCCTTGAGAGTTTTCGCCCCGAAGAACG
TTTTCCAATGATGAGCACTTTTAAAGTTCTGCTATGTGGCGCGGTATTATCCCGTATTGACGCCGGGCAA
GAGCAACTCGGTCGCCGCATACACTATTCTCAGAATGACTTGGTTGAGTACTCACCAGTCACAGAAAAGC
ATCTTACGGATGGCATGACAGTAAGAGAATTATGCAGTGCTGCCATAACCATGAGTGATAACACTGCGGC
CAACTTACTTCTGACAACGATCGGAGGACCGAAGGAGCTAACCGCTTTTTTGCACAACATGGGGGATCAT
GTAACTCGCCTTGATCGTTGGGAACCGGAGCTGAATGAAGCCATACCAAACGACGAGCGTGACACCACGA
TGCCTGTAGCAATGGCAACAACGTTGCGCAAACTATTAACTGGCGAACTACTTACTCTAGCTTCCCGGCA
ACAATTAATAGACTGGATGGAGGCGGATAAAGTTGCAGGACCACTTCTGCGCTCGGCCCTTCCGGCTGGC
TGGTTTATTGCTGATAAATCTGGAGCCGGTGAGCGTGGGTCTCGCGGTATCATTGCAGCACTGGGGCCAG
ATGGTAAGCCCTCCCGTATCGTAGTTATCTACACGACGGGGAGTCAGGCAACTATGGATGAACGAAATAG
ACAGATCGCTGAGATAGGTGCCTCACTGATTAAGCATTGGTAACTGTCAGACCAAGTTTACTCATATATA
CTTTAGATTGATTTAAAACTTCATTTTTAATTTAAAAGGATCTAGGTGAAGATCCTTTTTGATAATCTCA
TGACCAAAATCCCTTAACGTGAGTTTTCGTTCCACTGAGCGTCAGACCCCGTAGAAAAGATCAAAGGATC
TTCTTGAGATCCTTTTTTTCTGCGCGTAATCTGCTGCTTGCAAACAAAAAAACCACCGCTACCAGCGGTG
GTTTGTTTGCCGGATCAAGAGCTACCAACTCTTTTTCCGAAGGTAACTGGCTTCAGCAGAGCGCAGATAC
CAAATACTGTTCTTCTAGTGTAGCCGTAGTTAGGCCACCACTTCAAGAACTCTGTAGCACCGCCTACATA
CCTCGCTCTGCTAATCCTGTTACCAGTGGCTGCTGCCAGTGGCGATAAGTCGTGTCTTACCGGGTTGGAC
TCAAGACGATAGTTACCGGATAAGGCGCAGCGGTCGGGCTGAACGGGGGGTTCGTGCACACAGCCCAGCT
TGGAGCGAACGACCTACACCGAACTGAGATACCTACAGCGTGAGCTATGAGAAAGCGCCACGCTTCCCGA
AGGGAGAAAGGCGGACAGGTATCCGGTAAGCGGCAGGGTCGGAACAGGAGAGCGCACGAGGGAGCTTCCA
GGGGGAAACGCCTGGTATCTTTATAGTCCTGTCGGGTTTCGCCACCTCTGACTTGAGCGTCGATTTTTGT
GATGCTCGTCAGGGGGGCGGAGCCTATGGAAAAACGCCAGCAACGCGGCCTTTTTACGGTTCCTGGCCTT
TTGCTGGCCTTTTGCTCACATGT
Features (pLannotate 1.2.2; 18 found; start..end, strand, type, name):
     12..39      +  repeat_region  AAV2 ITR (fragment): inverted terminal repeat of adeno-associated virus serotype 2 inverted
     68..95      +  repeat_region  AAV2 ITR (fragment): inverted terminal repeat of adeno-associated virus serotype 2 inverted
    166..613     +  promoter       hSyn promoter: human synapsin I promoter; confers neuron-specific expression (Kügler et al., 2003)
    646..679     +  protein_bind   loxP: Cre-mediated recombination occurs in the 8-bp core sequence (GCATACAT). Cre recombinase
    690..723     +  protein_bind   lox2272: Cre-mediated recombination occurs in the 8-bp core sequence (GGATACTT). lox2272 sites are compatible with each other, but incompatible with loxP or loxN sites (Lee and Saito, 1988). Cre recombinase
    838..1548    -  CDS            mRuby3: mRuby3 is a basic (constitutively fluorescent) red fluorescent protein published in 2016, derived from Entacmaea quadricolor. It has low acid sensitivity.
   1579..1612    -  protein_bind   loxP: Cre-mediated recombination occurs in the 8-bp core sequence (GCATACAT). Cre recombinase
   1623..1656    -  protein_bind   lox2272: Cre-mediated recombination occurs in the 8-bp core sequence (GGATACTT). lox2272 sites are compatible with each other, but incompatible with loxP or loxN sites (Lee and Saito, 1988). Cre recombinase
   1680..2268    +  misc_feature   WPRE: woodchuck hepatitis virus posttranscriptional regulatory element
   2309..2516    +  polyA_signal   bGH poly(A) signal: bovine growth hormone polyadenylation signal
   2539..2679    +  repeat_region  AAV2 ITR: inverted terminal repeat of adeno-associated virus serotype 2 inverted
   2684..2735    -  misc_feature   bom (fragment): basis of mobility region from pBR322
   2754..3209    +  rep_origin     f1 ori (sequence partly withheld): f1 bacteriophage origin of replication; arrow indicates direction of (+) strand synthesis
   3210..3259    -  misc_feature   bom (fragment): basis of mobility region from pBR322
   3361..3396    -  CDS            rop (fragment): Rop protein, which maintains plasmids at low copy number; rop
   3491..3595    +  promoter       AmpR promoter: bla
   3596..4456    +  CDS            AmpR: β-lactamase; bla; confers resistance to ampicillin, carbenicillin, and related antibiotics
   4627..5215    +  rep_origin     ori: high-copy-number ColE1/pMB1/pBR322/pUC origin of replication
