[The description below was written by a language model from this plasmid's Addgene catalogue record and pLannotate feature annotations shown in this document.]
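Description:
pAAV-hSyn-Flex-mRuby3-2A is a 5.3 kb adeno-associated virus transfer plasmid for Cre-dependent, neuron-restricted expression of the red fluorescent protein mRuby3. It is propagated in E. coli through a high-copy ColE1/pUC-type origin with ampicillin selection from the β-lactamase gene, and the backbone also carries an f1 phage origin and small remnants of pBR322 bom and rop sequences. The expression cassette is bracketed by AAV2 inverted terminal repeats, the cis elements needed for replication and packaging of the genome into AAV particles. The right-hand ITR is annotated in full. The left one was detected only as two short fragments, which may reflect the difficulty of sequencing and annotating these hairpin repeats or a partial deletion; the record does not resolve this.

Within the ITRs, the human synapsin I promoter drives transcription in neurons. Downstream lies a FLEX (double-inverted) switch: a loxP/lox2272 pair in forward orientation, the mRuby3 coding sequence on the antisense strand, and a second loxP/lox2272 pair in reverse orientation. Because the two lox variants recombine only with their own kind, Cre first inverts the insert and then excises one site of each pair, locking mRuby3 in the sense orientation so that it is expressed only in Cre-positive cells. A WPRE enhances transcript stability and expression, and a bovine growth hormone polyadenylation signal terminates the message. The name implies a 2A self-cleaving peptide fused to mRuby3, presumably permitting a second coding sequence to be added in frame, but no 2A element is annotated in the feature table. The construct suits labelling of genetically defined neuronal populations in Cre driver animals, or use as a fluorophore-only control.
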