Addgene plasmid #203846: pAAV-hSyn-Flex-mRuby3-2A
Purpose: Neuron specific expression of a Cre-dependent mRuby3
Depositing lab: Ivo Spiegel. Depositing organization: Weizmann Institute of Science. Publication: NDNF interneurons in layer 1 gain-modulate whole cortical columns according to an animal's behavioral state. Cohen-Kashi Malina K, Tsivourakis E, Kushinsky D, Apelblat D, Shtiglitz S, Zohar E, Sokoletsky M, Tasaka GI, Mizrahi A, Lampl I, Spiegel I. Neuron. 2021 Jul 7;109(13):2150-2164.e5. doi: 10.1016/j.neuron.2021.05.001. Epub 2021 May 25. PubMed 34038743.
Backbone
  Vector backbone: AAV
  Vector type: AAV
Growth in bacteria
  Bacterial resistance: Ampicillin, 100 μg/mL
  Growth temperature: 30°C
  Growth strain: NEB Stable
  Copy number: High Copy
Gene/Insert
  Gene/Insert name: mRuby3
  Species: Synthetic
  Cloning method: Restriction Enzyme; 5′ cloning site unknown (unknown if destroyed)
Terms and licenses: Academic/Nonprofit Terms; Industry Terms: Not Available to Industry
How to cite: pAAV-hSyn-Flex-mRuby3-2A was a gift from Ivo Spiegel (Addgene plasmid # 203846 ; http://n2t.net/addgene:203846 ; RRID:Addgene_203846)
